Addgene plasmid #203489: pENTR1a-jAspSnFR3-mRuby3-NLS
Purpose: Nuclear directed jAspSnFR3-mRuby3 in Gateway cloning entry vector
Depositing lab: Lucas Sullivan. Depositing organization: Fred Hutchinson Cancer Center. Publication: An engineered biosensor enables dynamic aspartate measurements in living cells. Davidsen K, Marvin JS, Aggarwal A, Brown TA, Sullivan LB. eLife. 2024 Feb 23;12:RP90024. doi: 10.7554/eLife.90024. PubMed 38393319.
Backbone
  Vector backbone: pENTR1a
  Vector type: Gateway entry vector
Growth in bacteria
  Bacterial resistance: Kanamycin, 50 μg/mL
  Growth temperature: 37°C
  Growth strain: DH5alpha
  Copy number: High Copy
Gene/Insert
  Gene/Insert name: jAspSnFR3-mRuby3-NLS
  Insert size (bp): 2364
  Tag / fusion protein: mRuby3 (C terminal on insert); Nuclear localization signal (C terminal on insert)
  Cloning method: Gibson Cloning
  Sequencing primers: 5′ CCTGTTAGTTAGTTACTTAAGCTC
Terms and licenses: Academic/Nonprofit Terms; Industry Terms: Not Available to Industry
Depositor comments: Please visit https://doi.org/10.1101/2023.06.27.546775 for bioRxiv preprint.
How to cite: pENTR1a-jAspSnFR3-mRuby3-NLS was a gift from Lucas Sullivan (Addgene plasmid # 203489 ; http://n2t.net/addgene:203489 ; RRID:Addgene_203489)
