[The description below was written by a language model from this plasmid's Addgene catalogue record and pLannotate feature annotations shown in this document.]
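Description:
pENTR1a-jAspSnFR3-mRuby3-NLS is a Gateway entry clone built on the pENTR1a backbone, about 4.7 kb in total, that carries a nuclear-targeted version of the genetically encoded aspartate biosensor jAspSnFR3. It is maintained in E. coli as a high-copy plasmid through a ColE1/pUC-type origin and selected with kanamycin via the aph(3')-Ia resistance gene. The rrnB T1 and T2 terminators upstream of the cloning region insulate the insert from read-through transcription originating in the backbone. A very short annotated match to an RSF origin is only a fragment and is unlikely to be functional.

The roughly 2.4 kb insert, assembled by Gibson cloning, lies between attL1 and attL2. The feature table shows the sensor architecture: two segments of the E. coli periplasmic glutamate/aspartate-binding protein GltI flank a GFP-derived coding sequence (annotated as cEGFP), consistent with a design in which ligand binding to the GltI scaffold modulates green fluorescence. The sensor is fused at its C terminus to the red fluorescent protein mRuby3, which can serve as a ligand-insensitive reference signal, followed by a nuclear localization signal that is listed in the catalogue but not separately annotated. A brief hit to the PDGFRβ transmembrane domain between the sensor and mRuby3 is a small fragment, probably linker sequence rather than a membrane anchor.

No promoter is annotated for the insert, as expected for an entry vector. Expression requires LR recombination into a destination vector that supplies the promoter and any delivery elements. The resulting constructs are intended for monitoring aspartate dynamics in the nucleus of living cells.
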