Features (pLannotate 1.2.2; 12 found; start..end, strand, type, name):
      1..46      +  rep_origin     RSF ori (fragment): Plasmids containing the RSF 1030 origin of replication can be propagated in E. coli cells that contain additional plasmids with compatible origins.
    106..149     -  terminator     rrnB T1 terminator: Escherichia coli rrnB; transcription terminator T1 from the E. coli rrnB gene
    281..308     +  terminator     rrnB T2 terminator: transcription terminator T2 from the E. coli rrnB gene
    358..457     +  protein_bind   attL1: mutant version of attL; recombination site for the Gateway® LR reaction LR Clonase™
    510..1274    +  CDS            gltI (fragment): GLTI_ECOLI - Also known as ybeJ, yzzK. Experimental evidence at protein level: Swiss-Prot protein existence level 1. Part of the ABC transporter complex GltIJKL involved in glutamate and aspartate uptake. Binds to both glutamate and aspartate. From Escherichia coli (strain K12).
   1290..2006    +  CDS            cEGFP: cEGFP is a basic (constitutively fluorescent) green fluorescent protein published in 2008, derived from Aequorea victoria.
   2019..2087    +  CDS            gltI (fragment): GLTI_ECOLI - Also known as ybeJ, yzzK. Experimental evidence at protein level: Swiss-Prot protein existence level 1. Part of the ABC transporter complex GltIJKL involved in glutamate and aspartate uptake. Binds to both glutamate and aspartate. From Escherichia coli (strain K12).
   2115..2138    +  CDS            PDGFRβ TM domain (fragment): transmembrane domain from platelet derived growth factor receptor beta
   2142..2852    +  CDS            mRuby3: mRuby3 is a basic (constitutively fluorescent) red fluorescent protein published in 2016, derived from Entacmaea quadricolor. It has low acid sensitivity.
   2890..2989    -  protein_bind   attL2: mutant version of attL; recombination site for the Gateway® LR reaction LR Clonase™
   3112..3921    +  CDS            KanR: aminoglycoside phosphotransferase; aph(3')-Ia; confers resistance to kanamycin in bacteria or G418 (Geneticin®) in eukaryotes
   4011..4599    +  rep_origin     ori: high-copy-number ColE1/pMB1/pBR322/pUC origin of replication
>Addgene plasmid #203489 | pENTR1a-jAspSnFR3-mRuby3-NLS | addgene full sequence | sequence record 402491 | Addgene NGS Result
CTTTCCTGCGTTATCCCCTGATTCTGTGGATAACCGTATTACCGCTAGCATGGATCTCGGGGACGTCTAA
CTACTAAGCGAGAGTAGGGAACTGCCAGGCATCAAATAAAACGAAAGGCTCAGTCGGAAGACTGGGCCTT
TCGTTTTATCTGTTGTTTGTCGGTGAACGCTCTCCTGAGTAGGACAAATCCGCCGGGAGCGGATTTGAAC
GTTGTGAAGCAACGGCCCGGAGGGTGGCGGGCAGGACGCCCGCCATAAACTGCCAGGCATCAAACTAGGC
AGAAGGCCATCCTGACGGATGGCCTTTTTGCGTTTCTACAAACTCTTCCTGTTAGTTAGTTACTTAAGCT
CGGGCCCCAAATAATGATTTTATTTTGACTGATAGTGACCTGTTCGTTGCAACAAATTGATAAGCAATGC
TTTTTTATAATGCCAACTTTGTACAAAAAAGCAGGCTTTAAAGGAACCAATTCAGTCGACTGGATCCGGT
ACCGAATTCGCTTACTAAAAGCCAGGCCACCATGGGCAGATCTGCCGCAGGCAGCACGCTGGACAAAATC
GCCAAAAACGGTGTGATTGTCGTCGGTCACCGTAAATCTGCCGTGCCTTTCTCTTATTACGACAGTCAGC
ACAAAGTGGTGGGTTACTCGCAGGAATACTCCAACGCCATTGTTGAAGCAGTGAAAAAGAAACTCAACAA
ACCGGACTTGCAGGTAAAACTGATTCCGATTACCCCACAAAACCGTATTCCACTGCTGCAAAACGGCACT
TACGATTTTGAATGTGGTTCTACCACCAACAACGTCGAACGCCAAAAACAGGCGGCTTTCTCTGACACTA
TTTTCGTGGTCGGTACGCGCCTGTTGACCAAAAAGGGTGGCGATATCAAAGATTTTGCCAACCTGAAAGA
CAAAGCCGTAGTCGTCACTTCCGGCACTACCTCTGAAGTTTTGCTCAACAAACTGAATGAAGAGCAAAAA
ATGAATATGCGCATCATCAGCGCCAAAGATCACGGTGACTCTTTCCGCACCCTGGAAAGCGGTCGTGCCG
TTGCCTTTATGATGGATGACGTGCTGCTGGCCGGTGAACGTGCGAAAGCGAAGAAACCAGACGACTGGGA
AATCGTCGGCAAGCCGCAGTCTCAGGAGGCCTACGGTTGTATGTTGCGTAAAGATGATCCGCAGTTCAAA
AAGCTGATGGATGACACCATCGCTCAGGTGCAGACCTCCGGTGAAGCGGAAAAATGGTTTGATAAGTGGT
TCAAAAATCCAATTCTGGTGAGCCACATCGTCTATATCACCGCCGACAAGCAGAAGAACGGCATCAAGGC
GAACTTCAAGATCCACCACAACGTGGAGGACGGCAGCGTGCAGCTCGCCGACCACTACCAGCAGAACACC
CCCATCGGCGACGGCCCCGTGCTGCTGCCCGACAACCACTACCTGAGCTATCAGTCCGTGCTGAGCAAAG
ACCCCAACGAGAAGCGCGATCACATGGTCCTGCTGGAGTTCGTGACCGCCACCACGAACTCTCTCGGCAT
GGACGAGCTGTACAAGGGCGGTACCGGAGGGAGCATGAGCAAGGGCGAGGAGCTGTTCACCGGGGTGGTG
CCCATCCTGGTCGAGCTGGACGGCGACGTAAACGGCCACAAGTTCAGCGTGCGCGGCGAGGGCGAGGGCG
ATGCCACCAACGGCAAGCTAACCCTGAAGCTCATCTGCACCACCGGCAAGCTGCCCGTGCCCTGGCCCAC
CCTCGTGACCACCCTGGGCTACGGCGTGCAGTGCTTCGCCCGCTACCCCGACCACATGAAGCAGCACGAC
TTCTTCAAGTCCGCCATGCCCGAAGGCTACGTCCAGGAGCGCACCATCAGCTTCAAGGACGACGGAACCT
ACAAGACCCGCGCCGAGGTGAAGTTAGAGGGCGACACCCTGGTGAACCGCATCGAGCTAAAGGGCATCGA
CTTCAAGGAGGACGGCAACATCCTGGGGCACAAGCTGGAGTACAACTTTAACAACCCCCTGAACATGAAT
TTCGAACTGTCAGACGAAATGAAAGCACTGTTCAAAGAACCGAATGACAAGGCACTGAAACTGCAGTCTA
CCGGCTCCGGAAATGCTGTGGGCCAGGACACGCAGGAGCGTATGGTGTCTAAGGGCGAAGAGCTGATCAA
GGAAAATATGCGTATGAAGGTGGTCATGGAAGGTTCGGTCAACGGCCACCAATTCAAATGCACAGGTGAA
GGAGAAGGCAGGCCGTACGAGGGAGTGCAAACCATGAGGATCAAAGTCATCGAGGGAGGACCCCTGCCAT
TTGCCTTTGACATTCTTGCCACGTCGTTCATGTATGGCAGCCGTACTTTTATCAAGTACCCGGCAGACAT
TCCTGATTTCTTTAAACAGTCCTTTCCTGAGGGTTTTACTTGGGAAAGAGTTACGAGATACGAAGATGGT
GGAGTCGTCACCGTCACGCAGGACACCAGCCTTGAGGATGGCGAACTCGTTTACAACGTCAAAGTCAGAG
GGGTAAACTTTCCCTCCAATGGTCCCGTGATGCAGAAGAAGACCAAGGGTTGGGAGCCTAATACAGAGAT
GATGTATCCAGCAGATGGTGGTCTGAGGGGATACACTGATATTGCACTGAAAGTTGATGGTGGTGGCCAT
CTGCATTGCAATTTCGTAACAACTTACAGGTCAAAAAAGACCGTCGGGAACATCAAGATGCCCGGTGTCC
ATGCCGTTGATCACCGCCTGGAAAGGATAGAGGAAAGTGACAATGAAACGTACGTAGTACAACGCGAAGT
CGCAGTTGCCAAGTACTCCAATCTTGGTGGTGGTATGGATGAACTTTATAAGTCCCCTGCTGCAAAGCGA
GTGAAGCTCGATTAACTAGACCCAGCTTTCTTGTACAAAGTTGGCATTATAAGAAAGCATTGCTTATCAA
TTTGTTGCAACGAACAGGTCACTATCAGTCAAAATAAAATCATTATTTGCCATCCAGCTGCAGCTCTGGC
CCGTGTCTCAAAATCTCTGATGTTACATAGCACAAGATAAAAATATATCATCATGAACAATAAAACTGTC
TGCTTACATAAACAGTAATACAAGGGGTGTTATGAGCCATATTCAACGGGAAACGTCGAGGCCGCGATTA
AATTCCAACATGGATGCTGATTTATATGGGTATAAATGGGCTCGCGATAATGTCGGGCAATCAGGTGCGA
CAATCTATCGCTTGTATGGGAAGCCCGATGCGCCAGAGTTGTTTCTGAAACATGGCAAAGGTAGCGTTGC
CAATGATGTTACAGATGAGATGGTCAGACTAAACTGGCTGACGGAATTTATGCCCCTTCCGACCATCAAG
CATTTTATCCGTACTCCTGATGATGCATGGTTACTCACCACTGCGATCCCCGGAAAAACAGCATTCCAGG
TATTAGAAGAATATCCTGATTCAGGTGAAAATATTGTTGATGCGCTGGCAGTGTCCCTGCGCCGGTTGCA
TTCGATTCCTGTTTGTAATTGTCCTTTTAACAGCGATCGCGTATTTCGTCTCGCTCAGGCGCAATCACGA
ATGAATAACGGTTTGGTTGATGCGAGTGATTTTGATGACGAGCGTAATGGCTGGCCTGTTGAACAAGTCT
GGAAAGAAATGCATAAACTTTTGCCATTCTCACCGGATTCAGTCGTCACTCATGGTGATTTCTCACTTGA
TAACCTTATTTTTGACGAGGGGAAATTAATAGGTTGTATTGATGTTGGACGAGTCGGAATCGCAGACCGA
TACCAGGATCTTGCCATCCTATGGAACTGCCTCGGTGAGTTTTCTCCTTCATTACAGAAACGGCTTTTTC
AAAAATATGGTATTGATAATCCTGATATGAATAAATTGCAGTTTCATTTGATGCTCGATGAGTTTTTCTA
ATCAGAATTGGTTAATTGGTTGTAACATTATTCAGATTGGGCCCCGTTCCACTGAGCGTCAGACCCCGTA
GAAAAGATCAAAGGATCCTCTTGAGATCCTTTTTTTCTGCGCGTAATCTGCTGCTTGCAAACAAAAAAAC
CACCGCTACCAGCGGTGGTTTGTTTGCCGGATCAAGAGCTACCAACTCTTTTTCCGAAGGTAACTGGCTT
CAGCAGAGCGCAGATACCAAATACTGTTCTTCTAGTGTAGCCGTAGTTAGGCCACCACTTCAAGAACTCT
GTAGCACCGCCTACATACCTCGCTCTGCTAATCCTGTTACCAGTGGCTGCTGCCAGTGGCGATAAGTCGT
GTCTTACCGGGTTGGACTCAAGACGATAGTTACCGGATAAGGCGCAGCGGTCGGGCTGAACGGGGGGTTC
GTGCACACAGCCCAGCTTGGAGCGAACGACCTACACCGAACTGAGATACCTACAGCGTGAGCTATGAGAA
AGCGCCACGCTTCCCGAAGGGAGAAAGGCGGACAGGTATCCGGTAAGCGGCAGGGTCGGAACAGGAGAGC
GCACGAGGGAGCTTCCAGGGGGAAACGCCTGGTATCTTTATAGTCCTGTCGGGTTTCGCCACCTCTGACT
TGAGCGTCGATTTTTGTGATGCTCGTCAGGGGGGCGGAGCCTATGGAAAAACGCCAGCAACGCGGCCTTT
TTACGGTTCCTGGCCTTTTGCTGGCCTTTTGCTCACATGTT
